Addgene plasmid #66918: pGEX-4T-1 dATG1 (1188)
Purpose: bacterial expression of dATG1
Depositing lab: Michael Karin & Jun Hee Lee. Depositing organization: University of California, San Diego (UCSD). Publication: Drosophila Fip200 is an essential regulator of autophagy that attenuates both growth and aging. Kim M, Park HL, Park HW, Ro SH, Nam SG, Reed JM, Guan JL, Lee JH. Autophagy. 2013 Aug;9(8):1201-13. doi: 10.4161/auto.24811. Epub 2013 May 14. PubMed 23819996.
Backbone
  Vector backbone: pGEX-4T-1
  Vector type: Bacterial Expression
Growth in bacteria
  Bacterial resistance: Ampicillin, 100 μg/mL
  Growth temperature: 37°C
  Growth strain: DH5alpha
  Copy number: Unknown
Gene/Insert
  Gene/Insert name: ATG1
  Species: D. melanogaster (fly)
  Promoter: tac
  Tag / fusion protein: GST (N terminal on backbone)
  Cloning method: Unknown
  Sequencing primers: 5′ pGEX5'; 3′ pGEX3'
Terms and licenses: Academic/Nonprofit Terms; Industry Terms: Not Available to Industry
How to cite: pGEX-4T-1 dATG1 (1188) was a gift from Michael Karin & Jun Hee Lee (Addgene plasmid # 66918 ; http://n2t.net/addgene:66918 ; RRID:Addgene_66918)
