[The description below was written by a language model from this plasmid's Addgene catalogue record and pLannotate feature annotations shown in this document.]
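Description:
pGEX-4T-1 dATG1 (1188) is a bacterial expression plasmid built on the pGEX-4T-1 backbone for producing Drosophila melanogaster ATG1, the autophagy-initiating kinase, as a fusion to glutathione S-transferase in E. coli. The sequenced record is 7,528 nt. It is propagated through a ColE1/pMB1-type origin and selected with ampicillin via the β-lactamase (AmpR) gene under its own promoter. Short fragments annotated as bom, rop and an RSF-type origin appear to be pBR322-derived backbone remnants rather than functional modules.

Expression is driven by the tac promoter, a strong trp/lac hybrid, followed by a lac operator. The plasmid carries its own lacI gene with its promoter, so the lac repressor keeps transcription off until IPTG is added, independent of the host's lacI status. Directly downstream lies the Schistosoma japonicum GST coding sequence, which forms the N-terminal tag on the backbone. The annotated table leaves a gap of roughly 2.6 kb between the end of GST and the next backbone feature. This unannotated stretch is where the ATG1 insert would be expected, although the annotation tool did not label it. The record does not state the cloning method, the restriction sites used, or whether the insert is full length or a fragment, and the meaning of "1188" in the name is not explained. A lac promoter/operator and lacZα segment adjacent to lacI are standard carry-over elements of the pGEX backbone.

The GST tag allows affinity capture of the fusion on glutathione resin. This makes the construct suited to purifying recombinant dATG1 for in vitro work such as binding or pull-down assays, consistent with the associated study of Drosophila autophagy regulators.
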