Features (pLannotate 1.2.2; 17 found; start..end, strand, type, name):
      1..73      +  rep_origin     RSF ori (fragment): Plasmids containing the RSF 1030 origin of replication can be propagated in E. coli cells that contain additional plasmids with compatible origins.
     78..129     -  misc_feature   bom (fragment): basis of mobility region from pBR322
    136..213     +  promoter       lacI promoter: lacI
    214..1296    +  CDS            lacI: lac repressor; lacI; The lac repressor binds to the lac operator to inhibit transcription in E. coli. This inhibition can be relieved by adding lactose or isopropyl-β-D-thiogalactopyranoside (IPTG).
   1309..1330    +  protein_bind   CAP binding site: CAP binding activates transcription in the presence of cAMP. E. coli catabolite activator protein
   1345..1375    +  promoter       lac promoter: promoter for the E. coli lac operon
   1383..1399    +  protein_bind   lac operator: The lac repressor binds to the lac operator to inhibit transcription in E. coli. This inhibition can be relieved by adding lactose or isopropyl-β-D-thiogalactopyranoside (IPTG). lac repressor encoded by lacI
   1419..1592    +  CDS            lacZα: LacZα fragment of β-galactosidase; lacZ fragment
   1856..1972    -  CDS            yciV (fragment): RNAAM_ECOLI - Also known as trpH From Escherichia coli (strain K12).
   2048..2076    +  promoter       tac promoter: strong E. coli promoter; hybrid between the trp and lac UV5 promoters
   2084..2100    +  protein_bind   lac operator: The lac repressor binds to the lac operator to inhibit transcription in E. coli. This inhibition can be relieved by adding lactose or isopropyl-β-D-thiogalactopyranoside (IPTG). lac repressor encoded by lacI
   2123..2776    +  CDS            GST26_SCHJA: Experimental evidence at protein level: Swiss-Prot protein existence level 1. GST isoenzymes appear to play a central role in the parasite detoxification system. Other functions are also suspected including a role in increasing the solubility of haematin in the parasite gut. From Schistosoma japonicum (Blood fluke).
   5410..5449    +  CDS            rop (fragment): Rop protein, which maintains plasmids at low copy number; rop
   5551..5591    +  misc_feature   bom (fragment): basis of mobility region from pBR322
   5696..5800    +  promoter       AmpR promoter: bla
   5801..6661    +  CDS            AmpR: β-lactamase; bla; confers resistance to ampicillin, carbenicillin, and related antibiotics
   6832..7420    +  rep_origin     ori: high-copy-number ColE1/pMB1/pBR322/pUC origin of replication
>Addgene plasmid #66918 | pGEX-4T-1 dATG1 (1188) | addgene full sequence | sequence record 200647 | Addgene NGS Result
TTTGAGTGAGCTGATACCGCTCGCCGCAGCCGAACGACCGAGCGCAGCGAGTCAGTGAGCGAGGAAGCGG
AAGAGCGCCTGATGCGGTATTTTCTCCTTACGCATCTGTGCGGTATTTCACACCGCATAAATTCCGACAC
CATCGAATGGCGCAAAACCTTTCGCGGTATGGCATGATAGCGCCCGGAAGAGAGTCAATTCAGGGTGGTG
AATGTGAAACCAGTAACGTTATACGATGTCGCAGAGTATGCCGGTGTCTCTTATCAGACCGTTTCCCGCG
TGGTGAACCAGGCCAGCCACGTTTCTGCGAAAACGCGGGAAAAAGTGGAAGCGGCGATGGCGGAGCTGAA
TTACATTCCCAACCGCGTGGCACAACAACTGGCGGGCAAACAGTCGTTGCTGATTGGCGTTGCCACCTCC
AGTCTGGCCCTGCACGCGCCGTCGCAAATTGTCGCGGCGATTAAATCTCGCGCCGATCAACTGGGTGCCA
GCGTGGTGGTGTCGATGGTAGAACGAAGCGGCGTCGAAGCCTGTAAAGCGGCGGTGCACAATCTTCTCGC
GCAACGCGTCAGTGGGCTGATCATTAACTATCCGCTGGATGACCAGGATGCCATTGCTGTGGAAGCTGCC
TGCACTAATGTTCCGGCGTTATTTCTTGATGTCTCTGACCAGACACCCATCAACAGTATTATTTTCTCCC
ATGAAGACGGTACGCGACTGGGCGTGGAGCATCTGGTCGCATTGGGTCACCAGCAAATCGCGCTGTTAGC
GGGCCCATTAAGTTCTGTCTCGGCGCGTCTGCGTCTGGCTGGCTGGCATAAATATCTCACTCGCAATCAA
ATTCAGCCGATAGCGGAACGGGAAGGCGACTGGAGTGCCATGTCCGGTTTTCAACAAACCATGCAAATGC
TGAATGAGGGCATCGTTCCCACTGCGATGCTGGTTGCCAACGATCAGATGGCGCTGGGCGCAATGCGCGC
CATTACCGAGTCCGGGCTGCGCGTTGGTGCGGATATCTCGGTAGTGGGATACGACGATACCGAAGACAGC
TCATGTTATATCCCGCCGTTAACCACCATCAAACAGGATTTTCGCCTGCTGGGGCAAACCAGCGTGGACC
GCTTGCTGCAACTCTCTCAGGGCCAGGCGGTGAAGGGCAATCAGCTGTTGCCCGTCTCACTGGTGAAAAG
AAAAACCACCCTGGCGCCCAATACGCAAACCGCCTCTCCCCGCGCGTTGGCCGATTCATTAATGCAGCTG
GCACGACAGGTTTCCCGACTGGAAAGCGGGCAGTGAGCGCAACGCAATTAATGTAAGTTAGCTCACTCAT
TAGGCACCCCAGGCTTTACACTTTATGCTTCCGGCTCGTATGTTGTGTGGAATTGTGAGCGGATAACAAT
TTCACACAGGAAACAGCTATGACCATGATTACGGATTCACTGGCCGTCGTTTTACAACGTCGTGACTGGG
AAAACCCTGGCGTTACCCAACTTAATCGCCTTGCAGCACATCCCCCTTTCGCCAGCTGGCGTAATAGCGA
AGAGGCCCGCACCGATCGCCCTTCCCAACAGTTGCGCAGCCTGAATGGCGAATGGCGCTTTGCCTGGTTT
CCGGCACCAGAAGCGGTGCCGGAAAGCTGGCTGGAGTGCGATCTTCCTGAGGCCGATACTGTCGTCGTCC
CCTCAAACTGGCAGATGCACGGTTACGATGCGCCCATCTACACCAACGTGACCTATCCCATTACGGTCAA
TCCGCCGTTTGTTCCCACGGAGAATCCGACGGGTTGTTACTCGCTCACATTTAATGTTGATGAAAGCTGG
CTACAGGAAGGCCAGACGCGAATTATTTTTGATGGCGTTGGAATTAGCTTATCGACTGCACGGTGCACCA
ATGCTTCTGGCGTCAGGCAGCCATCGGAAGCTGTGGTATGGCTGTGCAGGTCGTAAATCACTGCATAATT
CGTGTCGCTCAAGGCGCACTCCCGTTCTGGATAATGTTTTTTGCGCCGACATCATAACGGTTCTGGCAAA
TATTCTGAAATGAGCTGTTGACAATTAATCATCGGCTCGTATAATGTGTGGAATTGTGAGCGGATAACAA
TTTCACACAGGAAACAGTATTCATGTCCCCTATACTAGGTTATTGGAAAATTAAGGGCCTTGTGCAACCC
ACTCGACTTCTTTTGGAATATCTTGAAGAAAAATATGAAGAGCATTTGTATGAGCGCGATGAAGGTGATA
AATGGCGAAACAAAAAGTTTGAATTGGGTTTGGAGTTTCCCAATCTTCCTTATTATATTGATGGTGATGT
TAAATTAACACAGTCTATGGCCATCATACGTTATATAGCTGACAAGCACAACATGTTGGGTGGTTGTCCA
AAAGAGCGTGCAGAGATTTCAATGCTTGAAGGAGCGGTTTTGGATATTAGATACGGTGTTTCGAGAATTG
CATATAGTAAAGACTTTGAAACTCTCAAAGTTGATTTTCTTAGCAAGCTACCTGAAATGCTGAAAATGTT
CGAAGATCGTTTATGTCATAAAACATATTTAAATGGTGATCATGTAACCCATCCTGACTTCATGTTGTAT
GACGCTCTTGATGTTGTTTTATACATGGACCCAATGTGCCTGGATGCGTTCCCAAAATTAGTTTGTTTTA
AAAAACGTATTGAAGCTATCCCACAAATTGATAAGTACTTGAAATCCAGCAAGTATATAGCATGGCCTTT
GCAGGGCTGGCAAGCCACGTTTGGTGGTGGCGACCATCCTCCAAAATCGGATCTGGTTCCGCGTGGATCC
CCGGAATTCATGAATATTGTCGGGGAATATGAATACAGCTCCAAGGATATGCTGGGCCATGGCGCCTTTG
CCGTCGTCTACAAAGGACGTCATCGCAAGAAACACATGCCGGTGGCCATCAAGTGCATCACGAAGAAGGG
ACAACTGAAGACGCAGAATCTGCTCGGCAAGGAGATCAAGATCCTGAAGGAGCTCACCGAGCTGCACCAT
GAGAATGTGGTGGCTCTGCTGGACTGCAAGGAGTCCCAGGATTGCGTCAGCCTGGTCATGGAGTATTGCA
ATGGCGGCGACTTGGCGGATTATCTGAGTGTCAAGGGGACGCTCAGCGAGGATACCGTTAGACTCTTCCT
CGTGCAACTAGCTGGTGCTATGAAAGCACTTTATACCAAAGGAATTGTGCATCGTGATCTCAAGCCACAA
AACATTTTGCTATCGCACAATTATGGCAAAACATTGCCAGCTCCATCGAAAATAACCCTGAAAATTGCGG
ATTTTGGGTTTGCGCGATTCCTGAACGAGGGCGCCATGGCAGCCACTCTGTGCGGCTCTCCCATGTATAT
GGCGCCCGAGGTGATCATGTCGCTGCAGTACGACTCCAAGGCGGATCTCTGGTCGCTGGGAACGATTGTC
TACCAGTGTTTGACTGGCAAGGCGCCATTCTATGCACAAACGCCCAACGAACTGAAGTCCTACTACGAGC
AGAATGCTAACCTGGCACCAAAAATTCCAAGTGGCGTGTCACCGGATCTGAGGGATCTGCTGCTGTGCCT
GCTGCGCCGCAACTCCAAGGATCGCATCTCGTACGAGAGCTTCTTTGTTCACCGCTTCCTTCAGGGCAAG
AAGGCGGCCGTGTCGCCAGGTGAGCCTAGTCAAGCAGCCAACCTGCGACGACGAGTCTCTAAGAGTGGTG
TTCTTCCAGTTGACATGCCACCGCTTGGCGGAACACCACCTGCCAAGGCCAAGAGCCCCTTGCAGCAGCA
GCTGGAGCAGGAACTGAAGCTGGTCAAGCTGGCCGAGCAACAGCAGAAGGAGCGCGAGGAGCAGGAGGCC
CAGGAGGACGAGAACACGGTGTCCGTGGTGGCCAATCCGGCCATTTGTGCCACCATCACCAACGTAGGTG
TCCTGTGCGACAGTGAGAACAACAGCGGTTCTTGCAGCTCCCACGAGGACTCCGATGACTTTGTGCTGGT
GCCAAAGAACCTTCCGGAGGACCAGCGACAGGGTCTGGCCCAAGTCCAAGCCCAGCCCGCTTCCGGTGGC
CAACGTCCACAGCAGCAACAAAATCAATCCAGTCCGCCACGTCCCAGCAGTCTGCCCATCTCTGAACCCA
AACCAGTACCGGCTCCCGCTCGGCGGCAGGTGGCCAGGCCCGGGCCGTTAACGGTAGCCACACTGGGTGG
CCAGCAGATACCCCGATCGCAGCCAATTAGCGTAAAGCAACCGCGACCGGATCAGCGCAAGAGCAGTGTG
AGCAGTGACATTAACTCGATCTCACCGCCGGCGGTGCAGTTTGCCATTGGAACGCCGCCTACACGTATGC
GTTCTGCCTCTGGTGGATCGCTGTCGGAGACACCGCCGCCGCATGCACCGAGCACCTGGCAGGTGTCGCC
AGGACACTCGCAATCGCCGTTGCGTCGAAGCGGCAATAGCTCGCCAGTTCTGCCATCCGCTGCGCTTACC
AAATTGCCCACTTTGGGCAGTCCAACAATGCTGGTGGCGCCGGGATCATTGGGCTCGATTGGTTCGGCGG
GCAGTGGATCGGAGAACAACAATCAGCATCACATGCTGGGACCGCGAGCTTTTACGCTGCCCGAACTGGG
GGCCACTGGTGGCCTACATAGTCTGCTGGACACAGGAGCCGGCGGCGGTGGGGAACCACATGCATTCCAG
GCCCCAGAACTGTCCGAAGAGACGCTGATGGATCGCGAGCACAACGAGACATTGTCCAAGCTGAACTTTG
TGCTGGCGCTCACCGATTGTATCCAGGAAGTTGCCGATTCGCGATGCGCACCGCTCTCCACGTTCATGGT
GGCCGGCAGTCAGTCGGCGGCGCAAGCGGCGTCAGCGGATGCACAGCAGATACCGCCGCACGCACCTGAG
CACTGCAAACGGGCCGAGCGCCTGGTGCTGCTCGTCCGGGGACTGCAGCTCCTATCGTCCGGGATGAATC
TGGCTTCCCAGCAGCTAAGCAATGGCCAGCTAAAGCCGTCGTCCAATGTGAAGAATGCTTTGCTCACCAT
GAACGCCAAATACCGGAGCATGCTGTTCGAATCGAAACGCCTCAATGGCAGCGGACTATTGCAGAAGGCG
AATGCATTTAACATAACGGCGGACAAGATTCTCTATGACTACGCACTGGATATGTGCCAGGCCGCTGCTC
TGGATGAGCTACTGAAGAACACGAAGAATTGCTTCGAACGTTACAACACGGCACACATTCTGCTTCATTC
GTTGGTGCAAAAGTGCAATCATCCGCAGGACAAAATGATGCTGAACAAATATCGCGATGCCGTTGAGAAG
CGTTTGAGCATATTGCAGCAGCATGGCTATATATACATGACCGATGAGAATGCTTAGCTCGAGCGGCCGC
ATCGTGACTGACTGACGATCTGCCTCGCGCGTTTCGGTGATGACGGTGAAAACCTCTGACACATGCAGCT
CCCGGAGACGGTCACAGCTTGTCTGTAAGCGGATGCCGGGAGCAGACAAGCCCGTCAGGGCGCGTCAGCG
GGTGTTGGCGGGTGTCGGGGCGCAGCCATGACCCAGTCACGTAGCGATAGCGGAGTGTATAATTCTTGAA
GACGAAAGGGCCTCGTGATACGCCTATTTTTATAGGTTAATGTCATGATAATAATGGTTTCTTAGACGTC
AGGTGGCACTTTTCGGGGAAATGTGCGCGGAACCCCTATTTGTTTATTTTTCTAAATACATTCAAATATG
TATCCGCTCATGAGACAATAACCCTGATAAATGCTTCAATAATATTGAAAAAGGAAGAGTATGAGTATTC
AACATTTCCGTGTCGCCCTTATTCCCTTTTTTGCGGCATTTTGCCTTCCTGTTTTTGCTCACCCAGAAAC
GCTGGTGAAAGTAAAAGATGCTGAAGATCAGTTGGGTGCACGAGTGGGTTACATCGAACTGGATCTCAAC
AGCGGTAAGATCCTTGAGAGTTTTCGCCCCGAAGAACGTTTTCCAATGATGAGCACTTTTAAAGTTCTGC
TATGTGGCGCGGTATTATCCCGTGTTGACGCCGGGCAAGAGCAACTCGGTCGCCGCATACACTATTCTCA
GAATGACTTGGTTGAGTACTCACCAGTCACAGAAAAGCATCTTACGGATGGCATGACAGTAAGAGAATTA
TGCAGTGCTGCCATAACCATGAGTGATAACACTGCGGCCAACTTACTTCTGACAACGATCGGAGGACCGA
AGGAGCTAACCGCTTTTTTGCACAACATGGGGGATCATGTAACTCGCCTTGATCGTTGGGAACCGGAGCT
GAATGAAGCCATACCAAACGACGAGCGTGACACCACGATGCCTGCAGCAATGGCAACAACGTTGCGCAAA
CTATTAACTGGCGAACTACTTACTCTAGCTTCCCGGCAACAATTAATAGACTGGATGGAGGCGGATAAAG
TTGCAGGACCACTTCTGCGCTCGGCCCTTCCGGCTGGCTGGTTTATTGCTGATAAATCTGGAGCCGGTGA
GCGTGGGTCTCGCGGTATCATTGCAGCACTGGGGCCAGATGGTAAGCCCTCCCGTATCGTAGTTATCTAC
ACGACGGGGAGTCAGGCAACTATGGATGAACGAAATAGACAGATCGCTGAGATAGGTGCCTCACTGATTA
AGCATTGGTAACTGTCAGACCAAGTTTACTCATATATACTTTAGATTGATTTAAAACTTCATTTTTAATT
TAAAAGGATCTAGGTGAAGATCCTTTTTGATAATCTCATGACCAAAATCCCTTAACGTGAGTTTTCGTTC
CACTGAGCGTCAGACCCCGTAGAAAAGATCAAAGGATCTTCTTGAGATCCTTTTTTTCTGCGCGTAATCT
GCTGCTTGCAAACAAAAAAACCACCGCTACCAGCGGTGGTTTGTTTGCCGGATCAAGAGCTACCAACTCT
TTTTCCGAAGGTAACTGGCTTCAGCAGAGCGCAGATACCAAATACTGTCCTTCTAGTGTAGCCGTAGTTA
GGCCACCACTTCAAGAACTCTGTAGCACCGCCTACATACCTCGCTCTGCTAATCCTGTTACCAGTGGCTG
CTGCCAGTGGCGATAAGTCGTGTCTTACCGGGTTGGACTCAAGACGATAGTTACCGGATAAGGCGCAGCG
GTCGGGCTGAACGGGGGGTTCGTGCACACAGCCCAGCTTGGAGCGAACGACCTACACCGAACTGAGATAC
CTACAGCGTGAGCTATGAGAAAGCGCCACGCTTCCCGAAGGGAGAAAGGCGGACAGGTATCCGGTAAGCG
GCAGGGTCGGAACAGGAGAGCGCACGAGGGAGCTTCCAGGGGGAAACGCCTGGTATCTTTATAGTCCTGT
CGGGTTTCGCCACCTCTGACTTGAGCGTCGATTTTTGTGATGCTCGTCAGGGGGGCGGAGCCTATGGAAA
AACGCCAGCAACGCGGCCTTTTTACGGTTCCTGGCCTTTTGCTGGCCTTTTGCTCACATGTTCTTTCCTG
CGTTATCCCCTGATTCTGTGGATAACCGTATTACCGCC
